>Addgene plasmid #50488 | pTrcHisB-TRF2 | depositor full sequence | sequence record 75424 | Putative Plasmid Sequence
GTTTGACAGCTTATCATCGACTGCACGGTGCACCAATGCTTCTGGCGTCAGGCAGCCATCGGAAGCTGTG
GTATGGCTGTGCAGGTCGTAAATCACTGCATAATTCGTGTCGCTCAAGGCGCACTCCCGTTCTGGATAAT
GTTTTTTGCGCCGACATCATAACGGTTCTGGCAAATATTCTGAAATGAGCTGTTGACAATTAATCATCCG
GCTCGTATAATGTGTGGAATTGTGAGCGGATAACAATTTCACACAGGAAACAGCGCCGCTGAGAAAAAGC
GAAGCGGCACTGCTCTTTAACAATTTATCAGACAATCTGTGTGGGCACTCGACCGGAATTATCGATTAAC
TTTATTATTAAAAATTAAAGAGGTATATATTAATGTATCGATTAAATAAGGAGGAATAAACCATGGGGGG
TTCTCATCATCATCATCATCATGGTATGGCTAGCATGACTGGTGGACAGCAAATGGGTCGGGATCTGTAC
GAAAACCTGTATTTTCAGGGCGATCCGAGCTCGAGATCTGCGCGCGATCGATCGGGAGGAGGCGGGAGTA
GCGACGGCAGCGGGCGGGCAGCTGGCAGGCGGGCGTCCCGCAGTAGCGGGCGGGCCCGGCGGGGGCGCCA
CGAGCCGGGGCTGGGGGGCCCGGCGGAGCGCGGCGCGGGGGAGGCACGGCTGGAAGAGGCAGTCAATCGC
TGGGTGCTCAAGTTCTACTTCCACGAGGCGCTGCGGGCCTTTCGGGGTAGCCGGTACGGGGACTTCAGAC
AGATCCGGGACATCATGCAGGCTTTGCTTGTCAGGCCCTTGGGGAAGGAGCACACCGTGTCCCGATTGCT
GCGGGTTATGCAGTGTCTGTCGCGGATTGAAGAAGGGGAAAATTTAGACTGTTCCTTTGATATGGAGGCT
GAGCTCACACCACTGGAATCAGCTATCAATGTGCTGGAGATGATTAAAACGGAATTTACACTGACAGAAG
CAGTGGTCGAATCCAGTAGAAAACTGGTCAAGGAAGCTGCTGTCATTATTTGTATCAAAAACAAAGAATT
TGAAAAGGCTTCAAAAATTTTGAAAAAACATATGTCCAAGGACCCCACAACTCAGAAGCTGAGAAATGAT
CTCCTGAATATTATTCGAGAAAAGAACTTGGCCCATCCTGTTATCCAGAACTTTTCATATGAGACCTTCC
AGCAGAAGATGCTGCGCTTCCTGGAGAGCCACCTGGATGACGCCGAGCCCTACCTCCTCACGATGGCCAA
AAAGGCTTTGAAATCTGAGTCCGCTGCCTCAAGTACAGGGAAGGAAGATAAACAGCCAGCACCAGGGCCT
GTGGAAAAGCCACCCAGAGAACCCGCAAGGCAGCTACGGAATCCTCCAACCACCATTGGAATGATGACTC
TGAAAGCAGCTTTCAAGACTCTGTCTGGTGCACAGGATTCTGAGGCAGCCTTTGCAAAACTGGACCAGAA
GGATCTGGTTCTTCCTACTCAAGCTCTCCCAGCATCACCAGCCCTCAAAAACAAGAGACCCAGAAAAGAT
GAAAACGAAAGTTCAGCCCCGGCTGACGGTGAGGGTGGCTCGGAACTGCAGCCCAAGAACAAGCGCATGA
CAATAAGCAGATTGGTCTTGGAGGAGGACAGCCAGAGTACTGAGCCCAGCGCAGGCCTCAACTCCTCCCA
GGAGGCCGCTTCAGCGCCACCATCCAAGCCCACCGTTCTCAACCAACCCCTCCCTGGAGAGAAGAATCCC
AAAGTACCCAAAGGCAAGTGGAACAGCTCTAATGGGGTTGAAGAAAAGGAGACTTGGGTGGAAGAGGATG
AACTGTTTCAAGTTCAGGCAGCACCAGATGAAGACAGTACAACCAATATAACA
[165 nt withheld, positions 1874-2038]
TGAAAGCTTGGCTGTTTGGCGGATGAGAGAAGATTTTCAGCCTGATACAGATTAAATCAGAACGCAGAAG
CGGTCTGATAAAACAGAATTTGCCTGGCGGCAGTAGCGCGGTGGTCCCACCTGACCCCATGCCGAACTCA
GAAGTGAAACGCCGTAGCGCCGATGGTAGTGTGGGGTCTCCCCATGCGAGAGTAGGGAACTGCCAGGCAT
CAAATAAAACGAAAGGCTCAGTCGAAAGACTGGGCCTTTCGTTTTATCTGTTGTTTGTCGGTGAACGCTC
TCCTGAGTAGGACAAATCCGCCGGGAGCGGATTTGAACGTTGCGAAGCAACGGCCCGGAGGGTGGCGGGC
AGGACGCCCGCCATAAACTGCCAGGCATCAAATTAAGCAGAAGGCCATCCTGACGGATGGCCTTTTTGCG
TTTCTACAAACTCTTTTTGTTTATTTTTCTAAATACATTCAAATATGTATCCGCTCATGAGACAATAACC
CTGATAAATGCTTCAATAATATTGAAAAAGGAAGAGTATGAGTATTCAACATTTCCGTGTCGCCCTTATT
CCCTTTTTTGCGGCATTTTGCCTTCCTGTTTTTGCTCACCCAGAAACGCTGGTGAAAGTAAAAGATGCTG
AAGATCAGTTGGGTGCACGAGTGGGTTACATCGAACTGGATCTCAACAGCGGTAAGATCCTTGAGAGTTT
TCGCCCCGAAGAACGTTTTCCAATGATGAGCACTTTTAAAGTTCTGCTATGTGGCGCGGTATTATCCCGT
GTTGACGCCGGGCAAGAGCAACTCGGTCGCCGCATACACTATTCTCAGAATGACTTGGTTGAGTACTCAC
CAGTCACAGAAAAGCATCTTACGGATGGCATGACAGTAAGAGAATTATGCAGTGCTGCCATAACCATGAG
TGATAACACTGCGGCCAACTTACTTCTGACAACGATCGGAGGACCGAAGGAGCTAACCGCTTTTTTGCAC
AACATGGGGGATCATGTAACTCGCCTTGATCGTTGGGAACCGGAGCTGAATGAAGCCATACCAAACGACG
AGCGTGACACCACGATGCCTGTAGCAATGGCAACAACGTTGCGCAAACTATTAACTGGCGAACTACTTAC
TCTAGCTTCCCGGCAACAATTAATAGACTGGATGGAGGCGGATAAAGTTGCAGGACCACTTCTGCGCTCG
GCCCTTCCGGCTGGCTGGTTTATTGCTGATAAATCTGGAGCCGGTGAGCGTGGGTCTCGCGGTATCATTG
CAGCACTGGGGCCAGATGGTAAGCCCTCCCGTATCGTAGTTATCTACACGACGGGGAGTCAGGCAACTAT
GGATGAACGAAATAGACAGATCGCTGAGATAGGTGCCTCACTGATTAAGCATTGGTAACTGTCAGACCAA
GTTTACTCATATATACTTTAGATTGATTTAAAACTTCATTTTTAATTTAAAAGGATCTAGGTGAAGATCC
TTTTTGATAATCTCATGACCAAAATCCCTTAACGTGAGTTTTCGTTCCACTGAGCGTCAGACCCCGTAGA
AAAGATCAAAGGATCTTCTTGAGATCCTTTTTTTCTGCGCGTAATCTGCTGCTTGCAAACAAAAAAACCA
CCGCTACCAGCGGTGGTTTGTTTGCCGGATCAAGAGCTACCAACTCTTTTTCCGAAGGTAACTGGCTTCA
GCAGAGCGCAGATACCAAATACTGTCCTTCTAGTGTAGCCGTAGTTAGGCCACCACTTCAAGAACTCTGT
AGCACCGCCTACATACCTCGCTCTGCTAATCCTGTTACCAGTGGCTGCTGCCAGTGGCGATAAGTCGTGT
CTTACCGGGTTGGACTCAAGACGATAGTTACCGGATAAGGCGCAGCGGTCGGGCTGAACGGGGGGTTCGT
GCACACAGCCCAGCTTGGAGCGAACGACCTACACCGAACTGAGATACCTACAGCGTGAGCTATGAGAAAG
CGCCACGCTTCCCGAAGGGAGAAAGGCGGACAGGTATCCGGTAAGCGGCAGGGTCGGAACAGGAGAGCGC
ACGAGGGAGCTTCCAGGGGGAAACGCCTGGTATCTTTATAGTCCTGTCGGGTTTCGCCACCTCTGACTTG
AGCGTCGATTTTTGTGATGCTCGTCAGGGGGGCGGAGCCTATGGAAAAACGCCAGCAACGCGGCCTTTTT
ACGGTTCCTGGCCTTTTGCTGGCCTTTTGCTCACATGTTCTTTCCTGCGTTATCCCCTGATTCTGTGGAT
AACCGTATTACCGCCTTTGAGTGAGCTGATACCGCTCGCCGCAGCCGAACGACCGAGCGCAGCGAGTCAG
TGAGCGAGGAAGCGGAAGAGCGCCTGATGCGGTATTTTCTCCTTACGCATCTGTGCGGTATTTCACACCG
CATATGGTGCACTCTCAGTACAATCTGCTCTGATGCCGCATAGTTAAGCCAGTATACACTCCGCTATCGC
TACGTGACTGGGTCATGGCTGCGCCCCGACACCCGCCAACACCCGCTGACGCGCCCTGACGGGCTTGTCT
GCTCCCGGCATCCGCTTACAGACAAGCTGTGACCGTCTCCGGGAGCTGCATGTGTCAGAGGTTTTCACCG
TCATCACCGAAACGCGCGAGGCAGCAGATCAATTCGCGCGCGAAGGCGAAGCGGCATGCATTTACGTTGA
CACCATCGAATGGCGCAAAACCTTTCGCGGTATGGCATGATAGCGCCCGGAAGAGAGTCAATTCAGGGTG
GTGAATGTGAAACCAGTAACGTTATACGATGTCGCAGAGTATGCCGGTGTCTCTTATCAGACCGTTTCCC
GCGTGGTGAACCAGGCCAGCCACGTTTCTGCGAAAACGCGGGAAAAAGTGGAAGCGGCGATGGCGGAGCT
GAATTACATTCCCAACCGCGTGGCACAACAACTGGCGGGCAAACAGTCGTTGCTGATTGGCGTTGCCACC
TCCAGTCTGGCCCTGCACGCGCCGTCGCAAATTGTCGCGGCGATTAAATCTCGCGCCGATCAACTGGGTG
CCAGCGTGGTGGTGTCGATGGTAGAACGAAGCGGCGTCGAAGCCTGTAAAGCGGCGGTGCACAATCTTCT
CGCGCAACGCGTCAGTGGGCTGATCATTAACTATCCGCTGGATGACCAGGATGCCATTGCTGTGGAAGCT
GCCTGCACTAATGTTCCGGCGTTATTTCTTGATGTCTCTGACCAGACACCCATCAACAGTATTATTTTCT
CCCATGAAGACGGTACGCGACTGGGCGTGGAGCATCTGGTCGCATTGGGTCACCAGCAAATCGCGCTGTT
AGCGGGCCCATTAAGTTCTGTCTCGGCGCGTCTGCGTCTGGCTGGCTGGCATAAATATCTCACTCGCAAT
CAAATTCAGCCGATAGCGGAACGGGAAGGCGACTGGAGTGCCATGTCCGGTTTTCAACAAACCATGCAAA
TGCTGAATGAGGGCATCGTTCCCACTGCGATGCTGGTTGCCAACGATCAGATGGCGCTGGGCGCAATGCG
CGCCATTACCGAGTCCGGGCTGCGCGTTGGTGCGGATATCTCGGTAGTGGGATACGACGATACCGAAGAC
AGCTCATGTTATATCCCGCCGTCAACCACCATCAAACAGGATTTTCGCCTGCTGGGGCAAACCAGCGTGG
ACCGCTTGCTGCAACTCTCTCAGGGCCAGGCGGTGAAGGGCAATCAGCTGTTGCCCGTCTCACTGGTGAA
AAGAAAAACCACCCTGGCGCCCAATACGCAAACCGCCTCTCCCCGCGCGTTGGCCGATTCATTAATGCAG
CTGGCACGACAGGTTTCCCGACTGGAAAGCGGGCAGTGAGCGCAACGCAATTAATGTGAGTTAGCGCGAA
TTGATCTG
Features (pLannotate 1.2.2; 20 found; start..end, strand, type, name):
      3..20      +  promoter       tet promoter (fragment): E. coli promoter for tetracycline efflux protein gene
     16..117     -  CDS            yciV (fragment): RNAAM_ECOLI - Also known as trpH From Escherichia coli (strain K12).
    193..222     +  promoter       trc promoter: strong E. coli promoter; hybrid between the trp and lac UV5 promoters
    230..246     +  protein_bind   lac operator: The lac repressor binds to the lac operator to inhibit transcription in E. coli. This inhibition can be relieved by adding lactose or isopropyl-β-D-thiogalactopyranoside (IPTG). lac repressor encoded by lacI
    263..332     +  misc_feature   rrnG antiterminator: antiterminator from the E. coli rrnG leader region (Berg et al., 1989)
    383..409     +  CDS            minicistron: synthetic cistron containing a ribosome binding site (Shine-Dalgarno sequence), for enhancing the bacterial expression of a downstream cistron (Schoner, 1997) This first cistron should terminate 3 bp upstream of the ATG for the second cistron.
    425..445     +  CDS            capTEV™ (fragment): composite tag for in vivo biotinylation, TEV protease cleavage, and 6xHis tagging
    446..478     +  CDS            T7 tag (gene 10 leader): leader peptide from bacteriophage T7 gene 10 promotes efficient translation in E. coli
    491..508     +  CDS            TEV site (fragment): tobacco etch virus (TEV) protease recognition and cleavage site
    506..2038    +  CDS            TERF2 (fragment) (sequence partly withheld): TERF2_HUMAN - Also known as TRBF2, TRF2. Experimental evidence at protein level: Swiss-Prot protein existence level 1. Binds the telomeric double-stranded 5'-TTAGGG-3' repeat and plays a central role in telomere maintenance and protection against end-to-end fusion of chromosomes. In addition to its telomeric DNA- binding role, required to recruit a number of factors and enzymes required for telomere protection, including the shelterin complex, TERF2IP/RAP1 and DCLRE1B/Apollo. Component of the shelterin complex (telosome) that is involved in the regulation of telomere length and protection. She
   2130..2245    +  ncRNA          5S rRNA: Accession: RF00001 - 5S ribosomal RNA
   2249..2335    +  terminator     rrnB T1 terminator: Escherichia coli rrnB; transcription terminator T1 from the E. coli rrnB gene
   2427..2454    +  terminator     rrnB T2 terminator: transcription terminator T2 from the E. coli rrnB gene
   2474..2565    +  promoter       AmpR promoter: bla
   2566..3426    +  CDS            AmpR: β-lactamase; bla; confers resistance to ampicillin, carbenicillin, and related antibiotics
   3597..4185    +  rep_origin     ori: high-copy-number ColE1/pMB1/pBR322/pUC origin of replication
   4371..4511    -  misc_feature   bom: basis of mobility region from pBR322
   4613..4653    -  CDS            rop (fragment): Rop protein, which maintains plasmids at low copy number; rop
   4697..4774    +  promoter       lacI promoter: lacI
   4775..5857    +  CDS            lacI: lac repressor; lacI; The lac repressor binds to the lac operator to inhibit transcription in E. coli. This inhibition can be relieved by adding lactose or isopropyl-β-D-thiogalactopyranoside (IPTG).
