[The description below was written by a language model from this plasmid's Addgene catalogue record and pLannotate feature annotations shown in this document.]
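Description:
pTrcHisB-TRF2 is a bacterial expression plasmid of about 5.9 kb, built on the commercial pTrcHisB backbone, for producing N-terminally tagged human TRF2 (TERF2, telomeric repeat binding factor 2) in E. coli. It replicates from a high-copy ColE1/pMB1-type origin; a pBR322 bom region and only a fragment of rop are present. Selection is through the bla β-lactamase gene, which confers ampicillin resistance. The plasmid also carries its own lacI gene with its promoter, so the lac repressor is supplied in cis.

Expression is driven by the trc promoter, a strong trp/lacUV5 hybrid, followed by a lac operator. Transcription is therefore held off by LacI and induced with IPTG. Downstream lie an rrnG antiterminator and a short minicistron that provides a ribosome binding site to boost translation of the following reading frame. The fusion protein begins with a 6xHis tag (the feature tool labels this stretch as a fragment of a composite His/TEV tag), then the T7 gene 10 leader tag and a TEV protease cleavage site, so the tags can be removed after affinity purification. The TRF2 insert encodes amino acids 3–500 and was cloned between BglII and HindIII sites that remain intact. Transcription ends at the rrnB T1 and T2 terminators, which sit after a 5S rRNA segment.

According to the depositor, this plasmid belongs to a set of wild-type and mutant TRF2 vectors re-engineered to restore alanine 434, which is missing from most published TRF2 constructs, and to give all the proteins identical N-terminal tags. The associated work used the purified protein for in vitro studies of how TRF1 and TRF2 affect Rad51-mediated displacement loop formation. The deposited sequence is described as putative.
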