Addgene plasmid #50488: pTrcHisB-TRF2
Purpose: E. Coli N-term HexHis Tagged Protein Expression Vector
Depositing lab: Jack Griffith. Depositing organization: University of North Carolina at Chapel Hill. Publication: TRF1 and TRF2 differentially modulate Rad51-mediated telomeric and nontelomeric displacement loop formation in vitro. Bower BD, Griffith JD. Biochemistry. 2014 Sep 2;53(34):5485-95. doi: 10.1021/bi5006249. Epub 2014 Aug 21. PubMed 25115914.
Backbone
  Vector backbone: pTrcHisB
  Backbone manufacturer: Life Technologies
  Backbone size w/o insert (bp): 4378
  Total vector size (bp): 5896
  Modifications to backbone: See included putative plasmid sequence.
  Vector type: Bacterial Expression
Growth in bacteria
  Bacterial resistance: Ampicillin, 100 μg/mL
  Growth temperature: 37°C
  Growth strain: DH10B
  Copy number: High Copy
Gene/Insert
  Gene/Insert name: TRF2 (alt names: TERF2; TRBF2; telomeric repeat binding factor 2)
  Species: H. sapiens (human)
  Mutation: Contains amino acids 3-500
  Entrez Gene: TERF2 (a.k.a. TRBF2, TRF2)
  Promoter: pTrc
  Tag / fusion protein: 6x His (N terminal on backbone); T7 tag (N terminal on backbone); TEV protease site (N terminal on backbone)
  Cloning method: Restriction Enzyme; 5′ cloning site BglII (not destroyed); 3′ cloning site HindIII (not destroyed)
  Sequencing primers: 5′ AAT CTG TGT GGG CAC TCG; 3′ CTT CTG CGT TCT GAT TTA ATC TG
Resource information
  A portion of this plasmid was derived from a plasmid made by: This vector has been modified from those in use by Dr. Eric Gilson and his colleagues.
Terms and licenses: Academic/Nonprofit Terms; Industry Terms: Not Available to Industry
Depositor comments: This set of TRF2 and TRF2 mutant vectors has been engineered reintroduce Alanine 434, which is deleted in most published TRF2 vectors, and to generate TRF2 and TRF2 mutant proteins with identical N-terminal tags.
How to cite: pTrcHisB-TRF2 was a gift from Jack Griffith (Addgene plasmid # 50488 ; http://n2t.net/addgene:50488 ; RRID:Addgene_50488)
