>Addgene plasmid #50488 | pTrcHisB-TRF2 | addgene partial sequence | sequence record 77959 | M13pUC-rev 5'-AGCGGATAACAATTTCACACAGG-3'
AGCGGCACTGCTCTTTAACAATTTATCAGACAATCTGTGTGGGCACTCGACCGGAATTATCGATTAACTT
TATTATTAAAAATTAAAGAGGTATATATTAATGTATCGATTAAATAAGGAGGAATAAACCATGGGGGGTT
CTCATCATCATCATCATCATGGTATGGCTAGCATGACTGGTGGACAGCAAATGGGTCGGGATCTGTACGA
AAACCTGTATTTTCAGGGCGATCCGAGCTCGAGATCTGCGCGCGATCGATCGGGAGGAGGCGGGAGTAGC
GACGGCAGCGGGCGGGCAGCTGGCAGGCGGGCGTCCCGCAGTAGCGGGCGGGCCCGGCGGGGGCGCCACG
AGCCGGGGCTGGGGGGCCCGGCGGAGCGCGGCGCGGGGGAGGCACGGCTGGAAGAGGCAGTCAATCGCTG
GGTGCTCAAGTTCTACTTCCACGAGGCGCTGCGGGCCTTTCGGGGTAGCCGGTACGGGGACTTCAGACAG
ATCCGGGACATCATGCAGGCTTTGCTTGTCAGGCCCTTGGGGAAGGAGCACACCGTGTCCCGATTGCTGC
GGGTTATGCAGTGTCTGTCGCGGATTGAAGAAGGGGAAAATTTAGACTGTTCCTTTGATATGGAGGCTGA
GCTCACACCACTGGAATCAGCTATCAATGTGCTGGAGATGATTAAAACGGAATTTACACTGACAGAAGCA
GTGGTCGAATCCAGTAGAAAACTGGTCAAGGAAGCTGCTGTCATTATTTGTATCAAAAACAAAGAATTTG
AAAAGGCTTCAAAAATTTTGAAAAAACATATGTCCAAGGACCCCACAACTCAGAAGCTGAGAAATGATCT
CCTGAATATTATTCGAGAAAAGAACTTGGCCCATCCTGTTATCCAGAACTTTTCATATGAGACCTT
