>Addgene plasmid #50488 | pTrcHisB-TRF2 | addgene partial sequence | sequence record 78378 | pTrcHis-Rev
CCAAACAGCCAAGCTTTCA
[165 nt withheld, positions 20-184]
TGTTATATTGGTTGTACTGTCTTCATCTGGTGCTGCCTGAACTTGAAACAGTTCATCCTCTTCCACCCAA
GTCTCCTTTTCTTCAACCCCATTAGAGCTGTTCCACTTGCCTTTGGGTACTTTGGGATTCTTCTCTCCAG
GGAGGGGTTGGTTGAGAACGGTGGGCTTGGATGGTGGCGCTGAAGCGGCCTCCTGGGAGGAGTTGAGGCC
TGCGCTGGGCTCAGTACTCTGGCTGTCCTCCTCCAAGACCAATCTGCTTATTGTCATGCGCTTGTTCTTG
GGCTGCAGTTCCGAGCCACCCTCACCGTCAGCCGGGGCTGAACTTTCGTTTTCATCTTTTCTGGGTCTCT
TGTTTTTGAGGGCTGGTGATGCTGGGAGAGCTTGAGTAGGAAGAACCAGATCCTTCTGGTCCAGTTTTGC
AAAGGCTGCCTCAGAATCCTGTGCACCAGACAGAGTCTTGAAAGCTGCTTTCAGAGTCATCATTCCAATG
GTGGTTGGAGGATTCCGTAGCTGCCTTGCGGGTTCTCTGGGTGGCTTTTCCACAGGCCCTGGTGCTGGCT
GTTTATCTTCCTTCCCTGTACTTGA
